>Addgene plasmid #24064 | MSCV-Cre | addgene full sequence | sequence record 322907 | Addgene NGS Result
GTCTTGAGTCCAACCCGGTAAGACACGACTTATCGCCACTGGCAGCAGCCACTGGTAACAGGATTAGCAG
AGCGAGGTATGTAGGCGGTGCTACAGAGTTCTTGAAGTGGTGGCCTAACTACGGCTACACTAGAAGAACA
GTATTTGGTATCTGCGCTCTGCTGAAGCCAGTTACCTTCGGAAAAAGAGTTGGTAGCTCTTGATCCGGCA
AACAAACCACCGCTGGTAGCGGTGGTTTTTTTGTTTGCAAGCAGCAGATTACGCGCAGAAAAAAAGGATC
TCAAGAAGATCCTTTGATCTTTTCTACGGGGTCTGACGCTCAGTGGAACGAAAACTCACGTTAAGGGATT
TTGGTCATGAGATTATCAAAAAGGATCTTCACCTAGATCCTTTTAAATTAAAAATGAAGTTTTAAATCAA
TCTAAAGTATATATGAGTAAACTTGGTCTGACAGTTACCAATGCTTAATCAGTGAGGCACCTATCTCAGC
GATCTGTCTATTTCGTTCATCCATAGTTGCCTGACTCCCCGTCGTGTAGATAACTACGATACGGGAGGGC
TTACCATCTGGCCCCAGTGCTGCAATGATACCGCGAGACCCACGCTCACCGGCTCCAGATTTATCAGCAA
TAAACCAGCCAGCCGGAAGGGCCGAGCGCAGAAGTGGTCCTGCAACTTTATCCGCCTCCATCCAGTCTAT
TAATTGTTGCCGGGAAGCTAGAGTAAGTAGTTCGCCAGTTAATAGTTTGCGCAACGTTGTTGCCATTGCT
ACAGGCATCGTGGTGTCACGCTCGTCGTTTGGTATGGCTTCATTCAGCTCCGGTTCCCAACGATCAAGGC
GAGTTACATGATCCCCCATGTTGTGCAAAAAAGCGGTTAGCTCCTTCGGTCCTCCGATCGTTGTCAGAAG
TAAGTTGGCCGCAGTGTTATCACTCATGGTTATGGCAGCACTGCATAATTCTCTTACTGTCATGCCATCC
GTAAGATGCTTTTCTGTGACTGGTGAGTACTCAACCAAGTCATTCTGAGAATAGTGTATGCGGCGACCGA
GTTGCTCTTGCCCGGCGTCAATACGGGATAATACCGCGCCACATAGCAGAACTTTAAAAGTGCTCATCAT
TGGAAAACGTTCTTCGGGGCGAAAACTCTCAAGGATCTTACCGCTGTTGAGATCCAGTTCGATGTAACCC
ACTCGTGCACCCAACTGATCTTCAGCATCTTTTACTTTCACCAGCGTTTCTGGGTGAGCAAAAACAGGAA
GGCAAAATGCCGCAAAAAAGGGAATAAGGGCGACACGGAAATGTTGAATACTCATACTCTTCCTTTTTCA
ATATTATTGAAGCATTTATCAGGGTTATTGTCTCATGAGCGGATACATATTTGAATGTATTTAGAAAAAT
AAACAAATAGGGGTTCCGCGCACATTTCCCCGAAAAGTGCCACCTGACGTCTAAGAAACCATTATTATCA
TGACATTAACCTATAAAAATAGGCGTATCACGAGGCCCTTTCGTCTCGCGCGTTTCGGTGATGACGGTGA
AAACCTCTGACACATGCAGCTCCCGGAGACGGTCACAGCTTGTCTGTAAGCGGATGCCGGGAGCAGACAA
GCCCGTCAGGGCGCGTCAGCGGGTGTTGGCGGGTGTCGGGGCTGGCTTAACTATGCGGCATCAGAGCAGA
TTGTACTGAGAGTGCACCATATGCGGTGTGAAATACCGCACAGATGCGTAAGGAGAAAATACCGCATCAG
GCGCCATTCGCCATTCAGGCTGCGCAACTGTTGGGAAGGGCGATCGGTGCGGGCCTCTTCGCTATTACGC
CAGCTGGCGAAAGGGGGATGTGCTGCAAGGCGATTAAGTTGGGTAACGCCAGGGTTTTCCCAGTCACGAC
GTTGTAAAACGACGGCGCAAGGAATGGTGCATGCAAGGAGATGGCGCCCAACAGTCCCCCGGCCACGGGG
CCTGCCACCATACCCACGCCGAAACAAGCGCTCATGAGCCCGAAGTGGCGAGCCCGATCTTCCCCATCGG
TGATGTCGGCGATATAGGCGCCAGCAACCGCACCTGTGGCGCCGGTGATGCCGGCCACGATGCGTCCGGC
GTAGAGGCGATTAGTCCAATTTGTTAAAGACAGGATATCAGTGGTCCAGGCTCTAGTTTTGACTCAACAA
TATCACCAGCTGAAGCCTATAGAGTACGAGCCATAGATAAAATAAAAGATTTTATTTAGTCTCCAGAAAA
AGGGGGGAATGAAAGACCCCACCTGTAGGTTTGGCAAGCTAGCTTAAGTAACGCCATTTTGCAAGGCATG
GAAAATACATAACTGAGAATAGAGAAGTTCAGATCAAGGTTAGGAACAGAGAGACAGCAGAATATGGGCC
AAACAGGATATCTGTGGTAAGCAGTTCCTGCCCCGGCTCAGGGCCAAGAACAGATGGTCCCCAGATGCGG
TCCCGCCCTCAGCAGTTTCTAGAGAACCATCAGATGTTTCCAGGGTGCCCCAAGGACCTGAAATGACCCT
GTGCCTTATTTGAACTAACCAATCAGTTCGCTTCTCGCTTCTGTTCGCGCGCTTCTGCTCCCCGAGCTCA
ATAAAAGAGCCCACAACCCCTCACTCGGCGCGCCAGTCCTCCGATAGACTGCGTCGCCCGGGTACCCGTA
TTCCCAATAAAGCCTCTTGCTGTTTGCATCCGAATCGTGGACTCGCTGATCCTTGGGAGGGTCTCCTCAG
ATTGATTGACTGCCCACCTCGGGGGTCTTTCATTTGGAGGTTCCACCGAGATTTGGAGACCCCTGCCCAG
GGACCACCGACCCCCCCGCCGGGAGGTAAGCTGGCCAGCGGTCGTTTCGTGTCTGTCTCTGTCTTTGTGC
GTGTTTGTGCCGGCATCTAATGTTTGCGCCTGCGTCTGTACTAGTTAGCTAACTAGCTCTGTATCTGGCG
GACCCGTGGTGGAACTGACGAGTTCTGAACACCCGGCCGCAACCCTGGGAGACGTCCCAGGGACTTTGGG
GGCCGTTTTTGTGGCCCGACCTGAGGAAGGGAGTCGATGTGGAATCCGACCCCGTCAGGATATGTGGTTC
TGGTAGGAGACGAGAACCTAAAACAGTTCCCGCCTCCGTCTGAATTTTTGCTTTCGGTTTGGAACCGAAG
CCGCGCGTCTTGTCTGCTGCAGCGCTGCAGCATCGTTCTGTGTTGTCTCTGTCTGACTGTGTTTCTGTAT
TTGTCTGAAAATTAGGGCCAGACTGTTACCACTCCCTTAAGTTTGACCTTAGGTCACTGGAAAGATGTCG
AGCGGATCGCTCACAACCAGTCGGTAGATGTCAAGAAGAGACGTTGGGTTACCTTCTGCTCTGCAGAATG
GCCAACCTTTAACGTCGGATGGCCGCGAGACGGCACCTTTAACCGAGACCTCATCACCCAGGTTAAGATC
AAGGTCTTTTCACCTGGCCCGCATGGACACCCAGACCAGGTCCCCTACATCGTGACCTGGGAAGCCTTGG
CTTTTGACCCCCCTCCCTGGGTCAAGCCCTTTGTACACCCTAAGCCTCCGCCTCCTCTTCCTCCATCCGC
CCCGTCTCTCCCCCTTGAACCTCCTCGTTCGACCCCGCCTCGATCCTCCCTTTATCCAGCCCTCACTCCT
TCTCTAGGCGCCGGAATTAGATCTCTCGACCATGCCCAAGAAGAAGAGGAAGGTGTCCAATTTACTGACC
GTACACCAAAATTTGCCTGCATTACCGGTCGATGCAACGAGTGATGAGGTTCGCAAGAACCTGATGGACA
TGTTCAGGGATCGCCAGGCGTTTTCTGAGCATACCTGGAAAATGCTTCTGTCCGTTTGCCGGTCGTGGGC
GGCATGGTGCAAGTTGAATAACCGGAAATGGTTTCCCGCAGAACCTGAAGATGTTCGCGATTATCTTCTA
TATCTTCAGGCGCGCGGTCTGGCAGTAAAAACTATCCAGCAACATTTGGGCCAGCTAAACATGCTTCATC
GTCGGTCCGGGCTGCCACGACCAAGTGACAGCAATGCTGTTTCACTGGTTATGCGGCGGATCCGAAAAGA
AAACGTTGATGCCGGTGAACGTGCAAAACAGGCTCTAGCGTTCGAACGCACTGATTTCGACCAGGTTCGT
TCACTCATGGAAAATAGCGATCGCTGCCAGGATATACGTAATCTGGCATTTCTGGGGATTGCTTATAACA
CCCTGTTACGTATAGCCGAAATTGCCAGGATCAGGGTTAAAGATATCTCACGTACTGACGGTGGGAGAAT
GTTAATCCATATTGGCAGAACGAAAACGCTGGTTAGCACCGCAGGTGTAGAGAAGGCACTTAGCCTGGGG
GTAACTAAACTGGTCGAGCGATGGATTTCCGTCTCTGGTGTAGCTGATGATCCGAATAACTACCTGTTTT
GCCGGGTCAGAAAAAATGGTGTTGCCGCGCCATCTGCCACCAGCCAGCTATCAACTCGCGCCCTGGAAGG
GATTTTTGAAGCAACTCATCGATTGATTTACGGCGCTAAGGATGACTCTGGTCAGAGATACCTGGCCTGG
TCTGGACACAGTGCCCGTGTCGGAGCCGCGCGAGATATGGCCCGCGCTGGAGTTTCAATACCGGAGATCA
TGCAAGCTGGTGGCTGGACCAATGTAAATATTGTCATGAACTATATCCGTAACCTGGATAGTGAAACAGG
GGCAATGGTGCGCCTGCTGGAAGATGGCGATTAGCCATTAACGCGTAAATGATTGCTATAATTATTTGAT
ATTTATGGTGACATATGAGAAAGGATTTCAACATCGACGGAAAATATGTAGTGCTGTCTGTAAGCACTAA
TATTCAGTCGCCAGCCGTCATTGTCACTGTAAAGCTGAGCGATAGAATGCCTGATATTGACTCAATATCC
GTTGCGTTTCCTGTCAAAAGTATGCGTAGTGCTGAACATTTCGTGATGAATGCCACCGAGGAAGAAGCAC
GGCGCGGTTTTGCTAAAGTGATGTCTGAGTTTGGCGAACTCTTGGGTAAGGTTGGAATTGTCGATAGAGC
TGAGAACTTCAGGGTGAGTTTGGGGACCCTTGATTGTTCTTTCTTTTTCGCTATTGTAAAATTCATGTTA
TATGGAGGGGGCAAAGTTTTCAGGGTGTTGTTTAGAATGGGAAGATGTCCCTTGTATCACCATGGACCCT
CATGATAATTTTGTTTCTTTCACTTTCTACTCTGTTGACAACCATTGTCTCCTCTTATTTTCTTTTCATT
TTCTGTAACTTTTTCGTTAAACTTTAGCTTGCATTTGTAACGAATTTTTAAATTCACTTTTGTTTATTTG
TCAGATTGTAAGTACTTTCTCTAATCACTTTTTTTTCAAGGCAATCAGGGTATATTATATTGTACTTCAG
CACAGTTTTAGAGAACAATTGTTATAATTAAATGATAAGGTAGAATATTTCTGCATATAAATTCTGGCTG
GCGTGGAAATATTCTTATTGGTAGAAACAACTACACCCTGGTCATCATCCTGCCTTTCTCTTTATGGTTA
CAATGATATACACTGTTTGAGATGAGGATAAAATACTCTGAGTCCAAACCGGGCCCCTCTGCTAACCATG
TTCATGCCTTCTTCTCTTTCCTACAGCTCCTGGGCAACGTGCTGGTTGTTGTGCTGTCTCATCATTTTGG
CAAAGAATTCTACCGGGTAGGGGAGGCGCTTTTCCCAAGGCAGTCTGGAGCATGCGCTTTAGCAGCCCCG
CTGGGCACTTGGCGCTACACAAGTGGCCTCTGGCCTCGCACACATTCCACATCCACCGGTAGGCGCCAAC
CGGCTCCGTTCTTTGGTGGCCCCTTCGCGCCACCTTCTACTCCTCCCCTAGTCAGGAAGTTCCCCCCCGC
CCCGCAGCTCGCGTCGTGCAGGACGTGACAAATGGAAGTAGCACGTCTCACTAGTCTCGTGCAGATGGAC
AGCACCGCTGAGCAATGGAAGCGGGTAGGCCTTTGGGGCAGCGGCCAATAGCAGCTTTGCTCCTTCGCTT
TCTGGGCTCAGAGGCTGGGAAGGGGTGGGTCCGGGGGCGGGCTCAGGGGCGGGCTCAGGGGCGGGGCGGG
CGCCCGAAGGTCCTCCGGAGGCCCGGCATTCTGCACGCTTCAAAAGCGCACGTCTGCCGCGCTGTTCTCC
TCTTCCTCATCTCCGGGCCTTTCGACCTGCAGCCCAAGCTTGCCACCATGGTGAGCAAGGGCGAGGAGCT
GTTCACCGGGGTGGTGCCCATCCTGGTCGAGCTGGACGGCGACGTAAACGGCCACAAGTTCAGCGTGTCC
GGCGAGGGCGAGGGCGATGCCACCTACGGCAAGCTGACCCTGAAGTTCATCTGCACCACCGGCAAGCTGC
CCGTGCCCTGGCCCACCCTCGTGACCACCCTGACCTACGGCGTGCAGTGCTTCAGCCGCTACCCCGACCA
CATGAAGCAGCACGACTTCTTCAAGTCCGCCATGCCCGAAGGCTACGTCCAGGAGCGCACCATCTTCTTC
AAGGACGACGGCAACTACAAGACCCGCGCCGAGGTGAAGTTCGAGGGCGACACCCTGGTGAACCGCATCG
AGCTGAAGGGCATCGACTTCAAGGAGGACGGCAACATCCTGGGGCACAAGCTGGAGTACAACTACAACAG
CCACAACGTCTATATCATGGCCGACAAGCAGAAGAACGGCATCAAGGTGAACTTCAAGATCCGCCACAAC
ATCGAGGACGGCAGCGTGCAGCTCGCCGACCACTACCAGCAGAACACCCCCATCGGCGACGGCCCCGTGC
TGCTGCCCGACAACCACTACCTGAGCACCCAGTCCGCCCTGAGCAAAGACCCCAACGAGAAGCGCGATCA
CATGGTCCTGCTGGAGTTCGTGACCGCCGCCGGGATCACTCTCGGCATGGACGAGCTGTACAAGTAAAGC
GGCCATCGATAAAATAAAAGATTTTATTTAGTCTCCAGAAAAAGGGGGGAATGAAAGACCCCACCTGTAG
GTTTGGCAAGCTAGCTTAAGTAACGCCATTTTGCAAGGCATGGAAAATACATAACTGAGAATAGAGAAGT
TCAGATCAAGGTTAGGAACAGAGAGACAGCAGAATATGGGCCAAACAGGATATCTGTGGTAAGCAGTTCC
TGCCCCGGCTCAGGGCCAAGAACAGATGGTCCCCAGATGCGGTCCCGCCCTCAGCAGTTTCTAGAGAACC
ATCAGATGTTTCCAGGGTGCCCCAAGGACCTGAAATGACCCTGTGCCTTATTTGAACTAACCAATCAGTT
CGCTTCTCGCTTCTGTTCGCGCGCTTCTGCTCCCCGAGCTCAATAAAAGAGCCCACAACCCCTCACTCGG
CGCGCCAGTCCTCCGATAGACTGCGTCGCCCGGGTACCCGTGTATCCAATAAACCCTCTTGCAGTTGCAT
CCGACTTGTGGTCTCGCTGTTCCTTGGGAGGGTCTCCTCTGAGTGATTGACTACCCGTCAGCGGGGGTCT
TTCATGGGTAACAGTTTCTTGAAGTTGGAGAACAACATTCTGAGGGTAGGAGTCGAATATTAAGTAATCC
TGACTCAATTAGCCACTGTTTTGAATCCACATACTCCAATACTCCTGAAATAGTTCATTATGGACAGCGC
AGAAAGAGCTGGGGAGAATTGTGAAATTGTTATCCGCTCACAATTCCACACAACATACGAGCCGGAAGCA
TAAAGTGTAAAGCCTGGGGTGCCTAATGAGTGAGCTAACTCACATTAATTGCGTTGCGCTCACTGCCCGC
TTTCCAGTCGGGAAACCTGTCGTGCCAGCTGCATTAATGAATCGGCCAACGCGCGGGGAGAGGCGGTTTG
CGTATTGGGCGCTCTTCCGCTTCCTCGCTCACTGACTCGCTGCGCTCGGTCGTTCGGCTGCGGCGAGCGG
TATCAGCTCACTCAAAGGCGGTAATACGGTTATCCACAGAATCAGGGGATAACGCAGGAAAGAACATGTG
AGCAAAAGGCCAGCAAAAGGCCAGGAACCGTAAAAAGGCCGCGTTGCTGGCGTTTTTCCATAGGCTCCGC
CCCCCTGACGAGCATCACAAAAATCGACGCTCAAGTCAGAGGTGGCGAAACCCGACAGGACTATAAAGAT
ACCAGGCGTTTCCCCCTGGAAGCTCCCTCGTGCGCTCTCCTGTTCCGACCCTGCCGCTTACCGGATACCT
GTCCGCCTTTCTCCCTTCGGGAAGCGTGGCGCTTTCTCATAGCTCACGCTGTAGGTATCTCAGTTCGGTG
TAGGTCGTTCGCTCCAAGCTGGGCTGTGTGCACGAACCCCCCGTTCAGCCCGACCGCTGCGCCTTATCCG
GTAACTATC
Features (pLannotate 1.2.2; 20 found; start..end, strand, type, name):
    455..1315    -  CDS            AmpR: β-lactamase; bla; confers resistance to ampicillin, carbenicillin, and related antibiotics
   1316..1420    -  promoter       AmpR promoter: bla
   1515..1550    +  CDS            rop (fragment): Rop protein, which maintains plasmids at low copy number; rop
   1652..1751    +  misc_feature   bom (fragment): basis of mobility region from pBR322
   1757..1906    -  CDS            lacZα (fragment): LacZα fragment of β-galactosidase; lacZ fragment
   1906..2107    -  CDS            TcR (fragment): tetracycline efflux protein; tet; confers resistance to tetracycline
   2108..2206    +  CDS            env (fragment): murine leukemia virus gPr80 envelope polyprotein precursor; env; proteolytically cleaved into gp70SU and p15TM subunits
   2248..2764    +  LTR            5' LTR: 5' long terminal repeat from murine embryonic stem cell virus
   2828..3169    +  misc_feature   MESV Ψ: packaging signal of murine embryonic stem cell virus
   3236..3652    +  CDS            gag (truncated): truncated Moloney murine leukemia virus (MMLV) gag gene lacking the start codon
   3694..4724    +  CDS            Cre (fragment): site-specific recombinase Cre is a site-specific recombinase from bacteriophage P1. Recombination occurs at loxP sequences.
   5054..5626    +  intron         β-globin intron: intron from rabbit β-globin gene
   5685..6184    +  promoter       PGK promoter: mouse phosphoglycerate kinase 1 promoter
   6208..6927    +  CDS            EGFP: the original enhanced GFP (Yang et al., 1996) mammalian codon-optimized
   6981..7495    +  LTR            3' LTR: 3' long terminal repeat from murine embryonic stem cell virus
   7657..7673    -  protein_bind   lac operator: The lac repressor binds to the lac operator to inhibit transcription in E. coli. This inhibition can be relieved by adding lactose or isopropyl-β-D-thiogalactopyranoside (IPTG). lac repressor encoded by lacI
   7681..7711    -  promoter       lac promoter: promoter for the E. coli lac operon
   7726..7747    -  protein_bind   CAP binding site: CAP binding activates transcription in the presence of cAMP. E. coli catabolite activator protein
   7760..7852    -  CDS            lacI (fragment): lac repressor; lacI; The lac repressor binds to the lac operator to inhibit transcription in E. coli. This inhibition can be relieved by adding lactose or isopropyl-β-D-thiogalactopyranoside (IPTG).
   8035..284     -  rep_origin     ori (across the origin): high-copy-number ColE1/pMB1/pBR322/pUC origin of replication
