[The description below was written by a language model from this plasmid's Addgene catalogue record and pLannotate feature annotations shown in this document.]
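Description:
MSCV-Cre is a gammaretroviral expression vector built on the MSCV-EGFP backbone and designed to deliver Cre recombinase together with an EGFP marker to mammalian cells. In bacteria it is maintained through a ColE1/pUC-type origin and selected with ampicillin via the β-lactamase gene. The plasmid portion also carries several non-functional remnants of earlier cloning vectors (fragments of rop, bom, lacZα, tetracycline resistance and lacI). The sequenced plasmid is about 8.3 kb, which is larger than the sum of the backbone and insert sizes listed in the catalogue entry.

The proviral cassette is flanked by murine embryonic stem cell virus 5' and 3' LTRs. Downstream of the 5' LTR lie the MESV Ψ packaging signal and a truncated gag region lacking its start codon, which together allow the genomic RNA to be encapsidated when viral proteins are supplied in trans by a packaging cell line. The bacteriophage P1 Cre coding sequence, cloned between BglII and EcoRI, is transcribed from the 5' LTR and is followed by a rabbit β-globin intron. The catalogue lists EGFP as a C-terminal tag on the backbone, but the feature table shows it as a separate unit driven by its own mouse PGK promoter, consistent with the stated purpose of coexpression rather than a fusion protein.

After transduction and integration, infected cells express Cre, which recombines loxP-flanked sequences. EGFP fluorescence allows those cells to be identified or sorted. The vector therefore suits excision or activation of floxed alleles in dividing mammalian cells, although the record does not name a specific cell type.
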