Addgene plasmid #24064: MSCV-Cre
Purpose: Retroviral coexpression of Cre and EGFP
Depositing lab: Dan Littman. Depositing organization: NYU Grossman School of Medicine.
Backbone
  Vector backbone: MSCV-EGFP
  Backbone manufacturer: Harinder Singh
  Backbone size w/o insert (bp): 3300
  Vector type: Mammalian Expression, Retroviral, Cre/Lox
Growth in bacteria
  Bacterial resistance: Ampicillin, 100 μg/mL
  Growth temperature: 37°C
  Growth strain: DH5alpha
  Copy number: Unknown
Gene/Insert
  Gene/Insert name: Cre
  Species: Bacteriophage
  Insert size (bp): 1900
  Promoter: MESV 5' LTR
  Tag / fusion protein: EGFP (C terminal on backbone)
  Cloning method: Restriction Enzyme; 5′ cloning site BglII (not destroyed); 3′ cloning site EcoRI (not destroyed)
  Sequencing primers: 5′ pLXSN 5'
Terms and licenses: Academic/Nonprofit Terms; Industry Terms: Not Available to Industry
How to cite: MSCV-Cre was a gift from Dan Littman (Addgene plasmid # 24064 ; http://n2t.net/addgene:24064 ; RRID:Addgene_24064)
