>Addgene plasmid #24064 | MSCV-Cre | addgene partial sequence | sequence record 29955 | 24064 with pLSXN-5
GCCCTCACTCCTTCTCTAGGCGCCGGAATTAGATCTCTCGACCATGCCCAAGAAGAAGAGGAAGGTGTCC
AATTTACTGACCGTACACCAAAATTTGCCTGCATTACCGGTCGATGCAACGAGTGATGAGGTTCGCAAGA
ACCTGATGGACATGTTCAGGGATCGCCAGGCGTTTTCTGAGCATACCTGGAAAATGCTTCTGTCCGTTTG
CCGGTCGTGGGCGGCATGGTGCAAGTTGAATAACCGGAAATGGTTTCCCGCAGAACCTGAAGATGTTCGC
GATTATCTTCTATATCTTCAGGCGCGCGGTCTGGCAGTAAAAACTATCCAGCAACATTTGGGCCAGCTAA
ACATGCTTCATCGTCGGTCCGGGCTGCCACGACCAAGTGACAGCAATGCTGTTTCACTGGTTATGCGGCG
GATCCGAAAAGAAAACGTTGATGCCGGTGAACGTGCAAAACAGGCTCTAGCGTTCGAACGCACTGATTTC
GACCAGGTTCGTTCACTCATGGAAAATAGCGATCGCTGCCAGGATATACGTAATCTGGCATTTCTGGGGA
TTGCTTATAACACCCTGTTACGTATAGCCGAAATTGCCAGGATCAGGGTTAAAGATATCTCACGTACTGA
CGGTGGGAGAATGTTAATCCATATTGGCAGAACGAAAACGCTGGTTAGCACCGCAGGTGTAGAGAAGGCA
CTTAGCCTGGGGGTAACTAAACTGGTCGAGCGATGGATTTCCGTCTCTGGTGTAGCTGATGATCCGAATA
ACTACCTGTTTTGCCGGGTCAGAAAAAATGGTG
